Addgene plasmid #61725: pINTO-NSA::mEzh2
Purpose: Expression of mouse Ezh2 fused to monomeric streptavidin (N-terminus)
Depositing lab: Roberto Bonasio. Depositing organization: University of Pennsylvania. Publication: In Vivo Proximity Labeling for the Detection of Protein-Protein and Protein-RNA Interactions. Beck DB, Narendra V, Drury WJ 3rd, Casey R, Jansen PW, Yuan ZF, Garcia BA, Vermeulen M, Bonasio R. J Proteome Res. 2014 Dec 5;13(12):6135-43. doi: 10.1021/pr500196b. Epub 2014 Oct 29. PubMed 25311790.
Backbone
  Vector backbone: pINTO-N-SA
  Vector type: Mammalian Expression
  Selectable markers: Zeocin
Growth in bacteria
  Bacterial resistance: Ampicillin, 100 μg/mL
  Growth temperature: 37°C
  Growth strain: XL10 Gold
  Copy number: High Copy
Gene/Insert
  Gene/Insert name: Enhancer of zeste homolog 2
  Species: M. musculus (mouse)
  Insert size (bp): 2241
  GenBank ID: NM_007971.2
  Entrez Gene: Ezh2 (a.k.a. Enx-1, Enx1h, KMT6, mKIAA4065)
  Tag / fusion protein: mSA (monomeric streptavidin) (N terminal on backbone)
  Cloning method: Restriction Enzyme; 5′ cloning site BamHI (not destroyed); 3′ cloning site XhoI (not destroyed)
  Sequencing primers: 5′ CTC GTT TAG TGA ACC GTC AG; 3′ AGATGGCTGGCAACTAGAAG
Terms and licenses: Academic/Nonprofit Terms; Industry Terms: Not Available to Industry
How to cite: pINTO-NSA::mEzh2 was a gift from Roberto Bonasio (Addgene plasmid # 61725 ; http://n2t.net/addgene:61725 ; RRID:Addgene_61725)
