[The description below was written by a language model from this plasmid's Addgene catalogue record and pLannotate feature annotations shown in this document.]
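Description:
pINTO-NSA::mEzh2 is a 9.4 kb mammalian expression plasmid built on the pINTO-N-SA backbone. It produces mouse Ezh2 fused at its N-terminus to monomeric streptavidin (mSA). In E. coli it is maintained at high copy through a ColE1/pUC-type origin and selected with ampicillin via the β-lactamase gene. An f1 origin is also present. For selection in mammalian cells, the plasmid carries a separate cassette in which the Sh ble gene confers Zeocin resistance. This gene sits behind tandem SV40 early and bacterial EM7 promoters and is terminated by an SV40 polyadenylation signal.

The expression unit begins with the CMV enhancer and a CMV-derived core promoter, followed immediately by two short matches to tet operator-containing promoters. This pattern suggests a CMV promoter bearing tet operators, which would allow tetracycline-regulated expression in cells that supply the Tet repressor. The catalogue fields do not state inducibility, so this is an inference from the annotation only. Downstream lies the streptavidin-derived coding segment contributed by the backbone, then the roughly 2.2 kb Ezh2 open reading frame cloned between BamHI and XhoI sites, and finally a bovine growth hormone polyadenylation signal. Ezh2 is the catalytic subunit of the Polycomb PRC2 complex and methylates histone H3 on lysine 27. A few other automated hits, such as a yeast NAP1 fragment and lac promoter/operator remnants, look like backbone leftovers or spurious matches rather than functional payload.

The associated publication concerns in vivo proximity labeling to detect protein–protein and protein–RNA interactions. The mSA tag gives the fusion a biotin-binding handle, consistent with using this construct to study Ezh2 interaction partners.
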