Features (pLannotate 1.2.2; 25 found; start..end, strand, type, name):
     36..88      -  misc_feature   bom (fragment): basis of mobility region from pBR322
    762..1163    +  CDS            NAP1 (fragment): NAP1_YEAST - Experimental evidence at protein level: Swiss-Prot protein existence level 1. Acidic protein, which assembles histones into an octamer (in vitro). Involved in the regulation of the localization and the function of the septins during mitosis. Involved in the function of B-type cyclins. From Saccharomyces cerevisiae (strain ATCC 204508 / S288c) (Baker's yeast).
   1223..1602    +  enhancer       CMV enhancer: human cytomegalovirus immediate early enhancer
   1675..1692    -  promoter       CMV promoter (fragment): human cytomegalovirus (CMV) immediate early promoter
   1755..1806    +  promoter       CMVd2 promoter: truncated human cytomegalovirus (CMV) immediate early promoter that yields moderately reduced expression relative to the full-length promoter
   1808..1827    +  promoter       PLtetO-1 promoter (fragment): modified phage lambda PL promoter with tet operator sites (Lutz and Bujard, 1997)
   1829..1848    +  promoter       PLtetO-1 promoter (fragment): modified phage lambda PL promoter with tet operator sites (Lutz and Bujard, 1997)
   1856..1889    +  promoter       TRE3GV promoter (fragment): 3rd-generation Tet-responsive promoter that can be activated by binding of Tet-On® 3G, optimized for retroviral and lentiviral vectors
   1939..2457    +  CDS            SAV_STRAV (fragment): Experimental evidence at protein level: Swiss-Prot protein existence level 1. The biological function of streptavidin is not known. Forms a strong non-covalent specific complex with biotin (one molecule of biotin per subunit of streptavidin). From Streptomyces avidinii.
   2485..4722    +  CDS            Ezh2: EZH2_MOUSE - Also known as Enx1h. Experimental evidence at protein level: Swiss-Prot protein existence level 1. Polycomb group (PcG) protein. Catalytic subunit of the PRC2/EED-EZH2 complex, which methylates (H3K9me) and 'Lys-27' (H3K27me) of histone H3, leading to transcriptional repression of the affected target gene. Able to mono-, di- and trimethylate 'Lys-27' of histone H3 to form H3K27me1, H3K27me2 and H3K27me3, respectively. Displays a preference for substrates with less methylation, loses activity when progressively more methyl groups are incorporated into H3K27, H3K27me0 > H3K27me1 > H
   4769..4993    +  polyA_signal   bGH poly(A) signal: bovine growth hormone polyadenylation signal
   4997..5018    +  promoter       SV40 promoter (fragment): SV40 enhancer and early promoter
   5039..5467    +  rep_origin     f1 ori (sequence partly withheld): f1 bacteriophage origin of replication; arrow indicates direction of (+) strand synthesis
   5481..5810    +  promoter       SV40 promoter: SV40 enhancer and early promoter
   5858..5905    +  promoter       EM7 promoter: synthetic bacterial promoter&nbsp
   5924..6298    +  CDS            BleoR: antibiotic-binding protein; Sh ble from Streptoalloteichus hindustanus; confers resistance to bleomycin, phleomycin, and Zeocin™
   6308..6433    +  CDS            ble (fragment): BLE_KLEPN - Experimental evidence at protein level: Swiss-Prot protein existence level 1. Binding protein with a strong affinity to the bleomycin family of antibiotics. Binds to CL990; an antimitotic-antibiotic compound. From Klebsiella pneumoniae.
   6428..6549    +  polyA_signal   SV40 poly(A) signal: SV40 polyadenylation signal
   6622..6638    -  protein_bind   lac operator: The lac repressor binds to the lac operator to inhibit transcription in E. coli. This inhibition can be relieved by adding lactose or isopropyl-β-D-thiogalactopyranoside (IPTG). lac repressor encoded by lacI
   6646..6676    -  promoter       lac promoter: promoter for the E. coli lac operon
   6691..6712    -  protein_bind   CAP binding site: CAP binding activates transcription in the presence of cAMP. E. coli catabolite activator protein
   6725..6817    -  CDS            lacI (fragment): lac repressor; lacI; The lac repressor binds to the lac operator to inhibit transcription in E. coli. This inhibition can be relieved by adding lactose or isopropyl-β-D-thiogalactopyranoside (IPTG).
   7632..8217    -  rep_origin     ori: high-copy-number ColE1/pMB1/pBR322/pUC origin of replication
   8388..9248    -  CDS            AmpR: β-lactamase; bla; confers resistance to ampicillin, carbenicillin, and related antibiotics
   9249..9353    -  promoter       AmpR promoter: bla
>Addgene plasmid #61725 | pINTO-NSA::mEzh2 | depositor full sequence | sequence record 100723 | pINTO-NSA::mEzh2 sequence 9376 bps
CTGACGTCGACGGATCGGGAGATCTCCCGATCCCCTATGGTGCACTCTCAGTACAATCTGCTCTGATGCC
GCATAGTTAAGCCAGTATCTGCTCCCTGCTTGTGTGTTGGAGGTCGCTGAGTAGTGCGCGAGCAAAATTT
AAGCTACAACAAGGCAAGGCTTGACCGACAATTGTTAATTAAGCTAGCAGTCTGCAATGAGTTCGAGTTG
GCGCGCCTGTCATTCTAAATCTCTCTTTCAGCCTAAAGCTTTTTCCCCGTATCCCCCCAGGTGTCTGCAG
GCTCAAAGAGCAGCGAGAAGCGTTCAGAGGAAAGCGATCCCGTGCCACCTTCCCCGTGCCCGGGCTGTCC
CCGCACGCTGCCGGCTCGGGGATGCGGGGGGAGCGCCGGACCGGAGCGGAGCCCCGGGCGGCTCGCTGCT
GCCCCCTAGCGGGGGAGGGACGTAATTACATCCCTGGGGGCTTTGGGAGGGGGCTGTCCCCGTGAGCTCC
CAGGCGCGCCTGTCATTCTAAATCTCTCTTTCAGCCTAAAGCTTTTTCCCCGTATCCCCCCAGGTGTCTG
CAGGCTCAAAGAGCAGCGAGAAGCGTTCAGAGGAAAGCGATCCCGTGCCACCTTCCCCGTGCCCGGGCTG
TCCCCGCACGCTGCCGGCTCGGGGATGCGGGGGGAGCGCCGGACCGGAGCGGAGCCCCGGGCGGCTCGCT
GCTGCCCCCTAGCGGGGGAGGGACGTAATTACATCCCTGGGGGCTTTGGGGGGGGGCTGTCCCCGTGAGC
TCCCAGGCGCGCCAACTCGGTACTCGGGGATGCTAGCGCACCATCAACGAGGAGGACATCTTGGCTAACC
AACCCCTGTTGTTACAGTCCATCCAGGACAGACTTGGCTCGCTGGTGGGCCAGGACAGCGGGTATGTGGG
GGGTCTTCCCAAGAACGTTAAGGAAAAGCTGCTGAGCTTGAAGACTTTACAAAGCGAGCTATTCGAAGTT
GAAAAGGAATTTCAGGTGGAGATGTTTGAGCTAGAGAACAAGTTTCTGCAGAAGTACAAGCCCATTTGGG
AGCAGCGGTCCAGGATCATTTCAGGACAAGAGCAACCCAAGCCGGAACAGATCGCAAAGGGCCAAGAGAT
TGTGGAGTCACTCAATGAGACGGAGTTGCAATTGCATGAAGAATCTGCTTAGGGTTAGGCGTTTTGCGCT
GCTTCGCGATGTACGGGCCAGATATACGCGTTGACATTGATTATTGACTAGTTATTAATAGTAATCAATT
ACGGGGTCATTAGTTCATAGCCCATATATGGAGTTCCGCGTTACATAACTTACGGTAAATGGCCCGCCTG
GCTGACCGCCCAACGACCCCCGCCCATTGACGTCAATAATGACGTATGTTCCCATAGTAACGCCAATAGG
GACTTTCCATTGACGTCAATGGGTGGAGTATTTACGGTAAACTGCCCACTTGGCAGTACATCAAGTGTAT
CATATGCCAAGTACGCCCCCTATTGACGTCAATGACGGTAAATGGCCCGCCTGGCATTATGCCCAGTACA
TGACCTTATGGGACTTTCCTACTTGGCAGTACATCTACGTATTAGTCATCGCTATTACCATGGTGATGCG
GTTTTGGCAGTACATCAATGGGCGTGGATAGCGGTTTGACTCACGGGGATTTCCAAGTCTCCACCCCATT
GACGTCAATGGGAGTTTGTTTTGGAACCAAAATCAACGGGACTTTCCAAAATGTCGTAACAACTCCGCCC
CATTGACGCAAATGGGCGGTAGGCGTGTACGGTGGGAGGTCTATATAAGCAGAGCTCTCCCTATCAGTGA
TAGAGATCTCCCTATCAGTGATAGAGATCGTCGACGAGCTCGTTTAGTGAACCGTCAGATCGCCTGGAGA
CGCCATCCACGCTGTTTTGACCTCCATAGAAGACACCGGGACCGATCCAGCCTCCGGACTCTAGCGTTTA
AACTTAAGGCCACCATGGGCGACCCCAGCAAAGATTCTAAAGCCCAGGTGTCTGCCGCCGAAGCCGGAAT
TACAGGCACATGGTATAATCAGCTGGGATCTACATTTATTGTGACAGCCGGCGCCGATGGAGCCCTGACA
GGAACATATGAATCTGCCGTGGGAAATGCCGAATCCAGATACACCCTGACAGGAAGATATGATTCTGCCC
CTGCCACAGATGGATCTGGAACAGCCCTGGGATGGAGAGTGGCCTGGAAGAATAATTATAGAAACGCCCA
TAGCGCCACAACATGGTCTGGCCAGTATGTGGGAGGCGCCGAAGCCAGAATTAACACACAGTGGACCCTG
ACATCTGGAACAACAGAAGCCAATGCCTGGAAAAGCACTCTGAGAGGACATGATACATTTACAAAAGTGA
AACCTAGCGCCGCCTCTATCGATGCCGCCAAGAAGGCCGGAGTGAACAATGGCAATCCTCTGGATGCCGT
GCAGCAGACCGGTAGCGGTACCGAGCTCGGATCCATGGGCCAGACTGGGAAGAAATCTGAGAAGGGACCG
GTTTGTTGGCGGAAGCGTGTAAAATCAGAGTACATGAGACTGAGACAGCTCAAGAGGTTCAGAAGAGCTG
ATGAAGTAAAGACTATGTTTAGTTCCAATCGTCAGAAAATTTTGGAAAGAACTGAAACCTTAAACCAAGA
GTGGAAGCAGCGGAGGATACAGCCTGTGCACATCATGACTTCTGTGAGCTCATTGCGCGGGACTAGGGAG
TGTTCAGTCACCAGTGACTTGGATTTTCCAGCACAAGTCATCCCGTTAAAGACCCTGAATGCAGTCGCCT
CGGTGCCTATAATGTACTCTTGGTCGCCCTTACAACAGAATTTTATGGTGGAAGACGAAACTGTTTTACA
TAACATTCCTTATATGGGGGATGAAGTTCTGGATCAGGATGGCACTTTCATTGAAGAACTAATAAAAAAT
TATGATGGAAAAGTGCATGGTGACAGAGAATGTGGATTTATAAATGATGAAATTTTTGTGGAGTTGGTAA
ATGCTCTTGGTCAATATAATGATGATGATGATGACGATGATGGAGATGATCCAGATGAAAGAGAAGAAAA
ACAGAAAGATCTAGAGGATAATCGAGATGATAAAGAAACTTGCCCACCTCGGAAATTTCCTGCTGATAAA
ATATTTGAAGCCATTTCCTCAATGTTTCCAGATAAGGGCACCGCAGAAGAACTGAAAGAAAAATATAAAG
AACTCACGGAGCAGCAGCTCCCAGGTGCTCTGCCTCCTGAATGTACTCCAAACATCGATGGACCAAATGC
CAAATCTGTTCAGAGGGAGCAAAGCTTGCATTCATTTCATACGCTCTTCTGTCGACGATGTTTTAAGTAT
GACTGCTTCCTACATCCCTTCCATGCAACACCCAACACATATAAGAGGAAGAACACAGAAACAGCTTTGG
ACAACAAGCCTTGTGGACCACAGTGTTACCAGCATCTGGAGGGAGCTAAGGAGTTTGCTGCTGCTCTTAC
TGCTGAGCGTATAAAGACACCACCTAAACGCCCAGGGGGGCGCAGAAGAGGAAGACTTCCGAATAACAGT
AGCAGACCCAGCACCCCCACCATCAGTGTGCTGGAGTCAAAGGATACAGACAGTGACAGAGAAGCAGGGA
CTGAAACTGGGGGAGAGAACAATGATAAAGAAGAAGAAGAGAAAAAAGATGAGACGTCCAGCTCCTCTGA
AGCAAATTCTCGGTGTCAAACACCAATAAAGATGAAGCCAAATATTGAACCTCCTGAGAATGTGGAGTGG
AGTGGTGCTGAAGCCTCCATGTTTAGAGTCCTCATTGGTACTTACTACGATAACTTTTGTGCCATTGCTA
GGCTAATTGGGACCAAAACATGTAGACAGGTGTATGAGTTTAGAGTCAAGGAGTCCAGTATCATAGCACC
TGTTCCCACTGAGGATGTAGACACTCCTCCAAGAAAGAAGAAAAGGAAACATCGGTTGTGGGCTGCACAC
TGCAGAAAGATACAACTGAAAAAGGACGGCTCCTCTAACCATGTTTACAACTATCAACCCTGTGACCATC
CACGGCAGCCTTGTGACAGTTCGTGCCCTTGTGTGATAGCACAAAATTTTTGTGAAAAGTTTTGTCAATG
TAGTTCAGAGTGTCAAAACCGCTTTCCTGGATGTCGGTGCAAAGCACAATGCAACACCAAACAGTGTCCA
TGCTACCTGGCTGTCCGAGAGTGTGACCCTGACCTCTGTCTCACGTGTGGAGCTGCTGACCATTGGGACA
GTAAAAATGTATCCTGTAAGAACTGTAGCATTCAGCGGGGCTCTAAAAAGCACTTACTGCTGGCACCGTC
TGATGTGGCAGGCTGGGGCATCTTTATCAAAGATCCTGTACAGAAAAATGAATTCATCTCAGAATACTGT
GGGGAGATTATTTCTCAGGATGAAGCAGACAGAAGAGGAAAAGTGTATGATAAATACATGTGCAGCTTTC
TGTTCAACTTGAACAATGATTTTGTGGTGGATGCAACCCGAAAGGGCAACAAAATTCGTTTTGCTAATCA
TTCAGTAAATCCAAACTGCTATGCAAAAGTTATGATGGTTAATGGTGACCACAGGATAGGCATCTTTGCT
AAGAGGGCTATCCAGACTGGTGAAGAGTTGTTTTTTGATTACAGATACAGCCAGGCTGATGCCCTGAAGT
ATGTGGGCATCGAACGAGAAATGGAAATCCCTTGACTCGAGTCTAGAGGGCCCGTTTAAACCCGCTGATC
AGCCTCGACTGTGCCTTCTAGTTGCCAGCCATCTGTTGTTTGCCCCTCCCCCGTGCCTTCCTTGACCCTG
GAAGGTGCCACTCCCACTGTCCTTTCCTAATAAAATGAGGAAATTGCATCGCATTGTCTGAGTAGGTGTC
ATTCTATTCTGGGGGGTGGGGTGGGGCAGGACAGCAAGGGGGAGGATTGGGAAGACAATAGCAGGCATGC
TGGGGATGCGGTGGGCTCTATGGCTTCTGAGGCGGAAAGAACCAGCTGGGGCTCTAGGGGGTATCCCC
[124 nt withheld, positions 5039-5162]
C
[91 nt withheld, positions 5164-5254]
A
[49 nt withheld, positions 5256-5304]
CCTTTGACGTTGGAGTCCACGTTCTTT
[37 nt withheld, positions 5332-5368]
ACCCTATCTCGGTCTATTCTTTTGATTTATAAGGGATTTTGCCGATTTCGGCCTATTGGTTAAAAAATGA
GCTGATTTAACAAAAATTTAACGCGAATTAATTCTGTGGAATGTGTGTCAGTTAGGGTGTGGAAAGTCCC
CAGGCTCCCCAGCAGGCAGAAGTATGCAAAGCATGCATCTCAATTAGTCAGCAACCAGGTGTGGAAAGTC
CCCAGGCTCCCCAGCAGGCAGAAGTATGCAAAGCATGCATCTCAATTAGTCAGCAACCATAGTCCCGCCC
CTAACTCCGCCCATCCCGCCCCTAACTCCGCCCAGTTCCGCCCATTCTCCGCCCCATGGCTGACTAATTT
TTTTTATTTATGCAGAGGCCGAGGCCGCCTCTGCCTCTGAGCTATTCCAGAAGTAGTGAGGAGGCTTTTT
TGGAGGCCTAGGCTTTTGCAAAAAGCTCCCGGGAGCTTGTATATCCATTTTCGGATCTGATCAGCACGTG
TTGACAATTAATCATCGGCATAGTATATCGGCATAGTATAATACGACAAGGTGAGGAACTAAACCATGGC
CAAGTTGACCAGTGCCGTTCCGGTGCTCACCGCGCGCGACGTCGCCGGAGCGGTCGAGTTCTGGACCGAC
CGGCTCGGGTTCTCCCGGGACTTCGTGGAGGACGACTTCGCCGGTGTGGTCCGGGACGACGTGACCCTGT
TCATCAGCGCGGTCCAGGACCAGGTGGTGCCGGACAACACCCTGGCCTGGGTGTGGGTGCGCGGCCTGGA
CGAGCTGTACGCCGAGTGGTCGGAGGTCGTGTCCACGAACTTCCGGGACGCCTCCGGGCCGGCCATGACC
GAGATCGGCGAGCAGCCGTGGGGGCGGGAGTTCGCCCTGCGCGACCCGGCCGGCAACTGCGTGCACTTCG
TGGCCGAGGAGCAGGACTGACACGTGCTACGAGATTTCGATTCCACCGCCGCCTTCTATGAAAGGTTGGG
CTTCGGAATCGTTTTCCGGGACGCCGGCTGGATGATCCTCCAGCGCGGGGATCTCATGCTGGAGTTCTTC
GCCCACCCCAACTTGTTTATTGCAGCTTATAATGGTTACAAATAAAGCAATAGCATCACAAATTTCACAA
ATAAAGCATTTTTTTCACTGCATTCTAGTTGTGGTTTGTCCAAACTCATCAATGTATCTTATCATGTCTG
TATACCGTCGACCTCTAGCTAGAGCTTGGCGTAATCATGGTCATAGCTGTTTCCTGTGTGAAATTGTTAT
CCGCTCACAATTCCACACAACATACGAGCCGGAAGCATAAAGTGTAAAGCCTGGGGTGCCTAATGAGTGA
GCTAACTCACATTAATTGCGTTGCGCTCACTGCCCGCTTTCCAGTCGGGAAACCTGTCGTGCCAGCTGCA
TTAATGAATCGGCCAACGCGCGGGGAGAGGCGGTTTGCGTATTGGGCGCTCTTCCGCTAGTCTGCAATGA
GTTCGAGTTGGCGCGCCTGTCATTCTAAATCTCTCTTTCAGCCTAAAGCTTTTTCCCCGTATCCCCCCAG
GTGTCTGCAGGCTCAAAGAGCAGCGAGAAGCGTTCAGAGGAAAGCGATCCCGTGCCACCTTCCCCGTGCC
CGGGCTGTCCCCGCACGCTGCCGGCTCGGGGATGCGGGGGGAGCGCCGGACCGGAGCGGAGCCCCGGGCG
GCTCGCTGCTGCCCCCTAGCGGGGGAGGGACGTAATTACATCCCTGGGGGCTTTGGGAGGGGGCTGTCCC
CGTGAGCTCCCAGGCGCGCCTGTCATTCTAAATCTCTCTTTCAGCCTAAAGCTTTTTCCCCGTATCCCCC
CAGGTGTCTGCAGGCTCAAAGAGCAGCGAGAAGCGTTCAGAGGAAAGCGATCCCGTGCCACCTTCCCCGT
GCCCGGGCTGTCCCCGCACGCTGCCGGCTCGGGGATGCGGGGGGAGCGCCGGACCGGAGCGGAGCCCCGG
GCGGCTCGCTGCTGCCCCCTAGCGGGGGAGGGACGTAATTACATCCCTGGGGGCTTTGGGGGGGGGCTGT
CCCCGTGAGCTCCCAGGCGCGCCAACTCGGTACTCGGGGATTTAATTAAGCTCTTCCGCTTCCTCGCTCA
CTGACTCGCTGCGCTCGGTCGTTCGGCTGCGGCGAGCGGTATCAGCTCACTCAAAGGCGGTAATACGGTT
ATCCACAGAATCAGGGGATAACGCAGGAAAGAACATGTGAGCAAAAGGCCAGCAAAAGGCCAGGAACCGT
AAAAAGGCCGCGTTGCTGGCGTTTTTCCATAGGCTCCGCCCCCCTGACGAGCATCACAAAAATCGACGCT
CAAGTCAGAGGTGGCGAAACCCGACAGGACTATAAAGATACCAGGCGTTTCCCCCTGGAAGCTCCCTCGT
GCGCTCTCCTGTTCCGACCCTGCCGCTTACCGGATACCTGTCCGCCTTTCTCCCTTCGGGAAGCGTGGCG
CTTTCTCATAGCTCACGCTGTAGGTATCTCAGTTCGGTGTAGGTCGTTCGCTCCAAGCTGGGCTGTGTGC
ACGAACCCCCCGTTCAGCCCGACCGCTGCGCCTTATCCGGTAACTATCGTCTTGAGTCCAACCCGGTAAG
ACACGACTTATCGCCACTGGCAGCAGCCACTGGTAACAGGATTAGCAGAGCGAGGTATGTAGGCGGTGCT
ACAGAGTTCTTGAAGTGGTGGCCTAACTACGGCTACACTAGAAGAACAGTATTTGGTATCTGCGCTCTGC
TGAAGCCAGTTACCTTCGGAAAAAGAGTTGGTAGCTCTTGATCCGGCAAACAAACCACCGCTGGTAGCGG
TTTTTTTGTTTGCAAGCAGCAGATTACGCGCAGAAAAAAAGGATCTCAAGAAGATCCTTTGATCTTTTCT
ACGGGGTCTGACGCTCAGTGGAACGAAAACTCACGTTAAGGGATTTTGGTCATGAGATTATCAAAAAGGA
TCTTCACCTAGATCCTTTTAAATTAAAAATGAAGTTTTAAATCAATCTAAAGTATATATGAGTAAACTTG
GTCTGACAGTTACCAATGCTTAATCAGTGAGGCACCTATCTCAGCGATCTGTCTATTTCGTTCATCCATA
GTTGCCTGACTCCCCGTCGTGTAGATAACTACGATACGGGAGGGCTTACCATCTGGCCCCAGTGCTGCAA
TGATACCGCGAGACCCACGCTCACCGGCTCCAGATTTATCAGCAATAAACCAGCCAGCCGGAAGGGCCGA
GCGCAGAAGTGGTCCTGCAACTTTATCCGCCTCCATCCAGTCTATTAATTGTTGCCGGGAAGCTAGAGTA
AGTAGTTCGCCAGTTAATAGTTTGCGCAACGTTGTTGCCATTGCTACAGGCATCGTGGTGTCACGCTCGT
CGTTTGGTATGGCTTCATTCAGCTCCGGTTCCCAACGATCAAGGCGAGTTACATGATCCCCCATGTTGTG
CAAAAAAGCGGTTAGCTCCTTCGGTCCTCCGATCGTTGTCAGAAGTAAGTTGGCCGCAGTGTTATCACTC
ATGGTTATGGCAGCACTGCATAATTCTCTTACTGTCATGCCATCCGTAAGATGCTTTTCTGTGACTGGTG
AGTACTCAACCAAGTCATTCTGAGAATAGTGTATGCGGCGACCGAGTTGCTCTTGCCCGGCGTCAATACG
GGATAATACCGCGCCACATAGCAGAACTTTAAAAGTGCTCATCATTGGAAAACGTTCTTCGGGGCGAAAA
CTCTCAAGGATCTTACCGCTGTTGAGATCCAGTTCGATGTAACCCACTCGTGCACCCAACTGATCTTCAG
CATCTTTTACTTTCACCAGCGTTTCTGGGTGAGCAAAAACAGGAAGGCAAAATGCCGCAAAAAAGGGAAT
AAGGGCGACACGGAAATGTTGAATACTCATACTCTTCCTTTTTCAATATTATTGAAGCATTTATCAGGGT
TATTGTCTCATGAGCGGATACATATTTGAATGTATTTAGAAAAATAAACAAATAGGGGTTCCGCGCACAT
TTCCCCGAAAAGTGCCAC
