>Addgene plasmid #61725 | pINTO-NSA::mEzh2 | addgene partial sequence | sequence record 103129 | CMV-F 5'-CGCAAATGGGCGGTAGGCGTG-3'
CTATATAAGCAGAGCTCTCCCTATCAGTGATAGAGATCTCCCTATCAGTGATAGAGATCGTCGACGAGCT
CGTTTAGTGAACCGTCAGATCGCCTGGAGACGCCATCCACGCTGTTTTGACCTCCATAGAAGACACCGGG
ACCGATCCAGCCTCCGGACTCTAGCGTTTAAACTTAAGGCCACCATGGGCGACCCCAGCAAAGATTCTAA
AGCCCAGGTGTCTGCCGCCGAAGCCGGAATTACAGGCACATGGTATAATCAGCTGGGATCTACATTTATT
GTGACAGCCGGCGCCGATGGAGCCCTGACAGGAACATATGAATCTGCCGTGGGAAATGCCGAATCCAGAT
ACACCCTGACAGGAAGATATGATTCTGCCCCTGCCACAGATGGATCTGGAACAGCCCTGGGATGGAGAGT
GGCCTGGAAGAATAATTATAGAAACGCCCATAGCGCCACAACATGGTCTGGCCAGTATGTGGGAGGCGCC
GAAGCCAGAATTAACACACAGTGGACCCTGACATCTGGAACAACAGAAGCCAATGCCTGGAAAAGCACTC
TGAGAGGACATGATACATTTACAAAAGTGAAACCTAGCGCCGCCTCTATCGATGCCGCCAAGAAGGCCGG
AGTGAACAATGGCAATCCTCTGGATGCCGTGCAGCAGACCGGTAGCGGTACCGAGCTCGGATCCATGGGC
CAGACTGGGAAGAAATCTGAGAAGGGACCGGTTTGTTGGCGGAAGCGTGTAAAATCAGAGTACATGAGAC
TGAGACAGCTCAAGAGGTTCAGAAGAGCTGATGAAGTAAAGACTATG
