>Addgene plasmid #61725 | pINTO-NSA::mEzh2 | addgene partial sequence | sequence record 103130 | BGH-rev 5'-TAGAAGGCACAGTCGAGG-3'
CGGGCCCTCTAGACTCGAGTCAAGGGATTTCCATTTCTCGTTCGATGCCCACATACTTCAGGGCATCAGC
CTGGCTGTATCTGTAATCAAAAAACAACTCTTCACCAGTCTGGATAGCCCTCTTAGCAAAGATGCCTATC
CTGTGGTCACCATTAACCATCATAACTTTTGCATAGCAGTTTGGATTTACTGAATGATTAGCAAAACGAA
TTTTGTTGCCCTTTCGGGTTGCATCCACCACAAAATCATTGTTCAAGTTGAACAGAAAGCTGCACATGTA
TTTGTCATACACTTTTCCTCTTCTGTCTGCTTCATCCTGAGAAATAATCTCCCCACAGTATTCTGAGATG
AATTCATTTTTCTGTACAGGATCTTTGATAAAGATGCCCCAGCCTGCCACATCAGACGGTGCCAGCAGTA
AGTGCTTTTTAGAGCCCCGCTGAATGCTACAGTTCTTACAGGATACATTTTTACTGTCCCAATGGTCAGC
AGCTCCACACGTGAGACAGAGGTCAGGGTCACACTCTCGGACAGCCAGGTAGCATGGACACTGTTTGGTG
TTGCATTGTGCTTTGCACCGACATCCAGGAAAGCGGTTTTGACACTCTGAACTACATTGACAAAACTTTT
CACAAAAATTTTGTGCTATCACACAAGGGCACGAACTGTCACAAGGCTGCCGTGGATGGTCACAGGGTTG
ATAGTTGTAAACATGGTTAGAGGAGCCGTCCTTTTTCAGTTGTATCTTTCTGCAGTGTGCAGCCCACAAC
CGATGTTTCCTTTTCTTCTTTCTTGGAGGAGTGTCTACATCCTCAGTGGGAACAGGTGCTATGATACTGG
ACTCCTTGACTCTAAACTCATACACCTGTCTACATGTTTTGGTCCCAATTAGCCTAGCAATGGCACAAAA
GTTATCGTAGTAAGTACCAATGAGGACTCTAAACATGGAGGCTTCAGCACCACTCCACTCCACATTCTCA
GGAGGTTCAATATTTGGCTTCATCTTTATTGGTGTTTGACACCGAGAATTTGCTTC
